>Addgene plasmid #17355 | pFLAG-4EHP-mISG15 | addgene partial sequence | sequence record 23295 | CMV-F 5'-CGCAAATGGGCGGTAGGCGTG-3'
GCAGAGCTCGTTTAGTGGACCGTCAGAATTGATCTACCATGGACTACAAAGACGATGACGACAAGCTTGT
GGTACCGATGAACAACAAGTTCGACGCTTTGAAAGATGATGACAGTGGGGACCATGATCAGAATGAAGAA
AACAGCACACAGAAAGATGGTGAGAAGGAAAAAACGGAACGAGACAAGAATCAGAGCAGTAGCAAGAGAA
AGGCTGTTGTCCCTGGACCGGCAGAGCATCCCCTGCAGTACAACTACACTTTTTGGTACTCCAGGAGAAC
CCCCGGCCGTCCCACGAGCTCACAGAGCTATGAACAGAATATCAAACAGATTGGCACCTTTGCCTCTGTG
GAGCAGTTCTGGAGGTTTTATAGCCACATGGTACGTCCTGGGGACCTGACAGGCCACAGTGACTTCCATC
TCTTCAAAGAAGGAATTAAACCCATGTGGGAGGATGATGCAAATAAAAATGGTGGCAAGTGGATTATTCG
GCTGCGGAAGGGCTTGGCCTCCCGTTGCTGGGAGAATCTCATTTTGGCCATGCTGGGGGAACAGTTCATG
GTTGGGGAGGAGATCTGTGGGGCTGTGGTGTCTGTCCGCTTTCAGGAAGACATTATTTCAATATGGAATA
AGACTGCCAGTGACCAAGCAACCACAGCCCGAATCCGGGACACACTTCGGCGAGTGCTTAACCTACCTCC
CAACACCATTATGGAATACAAAACTCACACCGACAGCATCAAAATGCCAGGCAGGCTGGGCCCCCAAAGG
CTCCTTTTT
