[The description below was written by a language model from this plasmid's Addgene catalogue record.]
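Description:
pFLAG-4EHP-mISG15 is a mammalian expression plasmid built on the commercial pFlag-CMV2 backbone (about 4.7 kb without insert). It is maintained in E. coli as a high-copy plasmid under ampicillin selection. The record does not include a feature table, so the origin of replication, polyadenylation signal and other backbone elements are not itemised. The backbone name and the use of a CMV forward sequencing primer indicate that expression is driven by the CMV immediate-early promoter. No mammalian selection marker is listed.

The insert encodes a linear fusion protein in which human 4EHP (EIF4E2, a cap-binding homologue of eIF4E) is joined in frame at its C terminus to mouse ISG15, an interferon-induced ubiquitin-like modifier. An N-terminal FLAG epitope supplied by the backbone precedes the fusion and allows detection and immunoprecipitation. According to the depositor's notes, the 4EHP stop codon was removed by PCR. A PCR-generated mouse ISG15 fragment was then ligated between the BamHI and XbaI sites of the stopless pFLAG-4EHP plasmid. The complete insert lies between HindIII and XbaI sites, both of which remain intact. The ISG15 portion is annotated as the LRLRGG form, meaning that it ends with the C-terminal motif characteristic of mature ISG15.

The associated publication concerns ISG15 modification of 4EHP and its enhancement of 4EHP's cap structure-binding activity. In that context, the genetically fused protein plausibly serves as a constitutive mimic of ISGylated 4EHP for expression in transfected mammalian cells, though the record itself does not spell out the intended experiments.
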