Addgene plasmid #17355: pFLAG-4EHP-mISG15
Depositing lab: Dong-Er Zhang. Depositing organization: Scripps California (The Scripps Research Institute). Publication: ISG15 modification of the eIF4E cognate 4EHP enhances cap structure-binding activity of 4EHP. Okumura F, Zou W, Zhang DE. Genes Dev. 2007 Feb 1. 21(3):255-60. 10.1101/gad.1521607 PubMed 17289916.
Backbone
  Vector backbone: pFlag-CMV2
  Backbone manufacturer: Sigma
  Backbone size w/o insert (bp): 4700
  Vector type: Mammalian Expression
Growth in bacteria
  Bacterial resistance: Ampicillin, 100 μg/mL
  Growth temperature: 37°C
  Growth strain: DH5alpha
  Copy number: High Copy
Gene/Insert
  Gene/Insert name: 4EHP-mISG15 (alt names: ISG15; 4EHP)
  Species: H. sapiens (human), M. musculus (mouse)
  Entrez Gene: EIF4E2 (a.k.a. 4E-LP, 4EHP, EIF4EL3, IF4e, h4EHP)
  Tag / fusion protein: Flag (N terminal on backbone)
  Cloning method: Restriction Enzyme; 5′ cloning site HindIII (not destroyed); 3′ cloning site XbaI (not destroyed)
  Sequencing primers: 5′ CMV-F
Terms and licenses: Academic/Nonprofit Terms; Industry Terms: Not Available to Industry
Depositor comments: pFLAG-4EHP-mISG15 expresses a FLAG tagged human 4EHP-mISG15(LRLRGG) fusion protein. STOP codon of 4EHP was removed by PCR. BamHI-mISG15-XbaI, which was made by PCR, was ligated to pFLAG-4EHP(stopless)/BamHI/XbaI sites.
How to cite: pFLAG-4EHP-mISG15 was a gift from Dong-Er Zhang (Addgene plasmid # 17355 ; http://n2t.net/addgene:17355 ; RRID:Addgene_17355)
